>Addgene plasmid #238651 | NanoBRET Assay Vector, HaloTag-RBX1 | addgene full sequence | sequence record 486828 | Addgene NGS Result
AGCGCGCGATCTCGCTGCCGATCAGGTCCGGGTTGTCTTCTTGCAGCAGATTCAGACCCGGGCCGATGTC
CACAGCCTTGCAGTTAGGCAGGCTTTTGGCCAGGCGAGCGGCTTCGGCCGGTGGGATCAGAACGCCTGGG
GTGCCCCAGAACAGCAGCTTCGGGACAGGGGACTGGTGCAGCCAGTCCATGTATTCTTCGACCAGCGCGA
CGATGTTCGCTGGCTCACCGGCGATTGGCAGCTCGTTTGGGAAGCGCCACAGTGGCTCGCGGTCAACAGG
ATTCAGGAACGGCTCGCGGTAATGGTCCATCTCGACTTCAGTCAGCGGGCGGACGACACCCATCGGCAGC
GTACCCTCGATAAAAACGTTCTGATCGATGATCAGCTTGCGGCCGACGTCGGTGGTGCGGAAGGCCTGGA
AGGTCTCGCGGGCAAATTCTGGCCATTCGTCCCAGGTCGGGATAGGGCGGATGAACTCCATAAATGCAAT
ACCTTTGACGCGCTCTGGATTGCGCTTGGCCCAGTGGAAACCCAGAGCGGAGCCCCAGTCGTGAATGACC
AGGACGACCTCTTCCAGACCCAGGGCTTCGATGAAGGCATCCATGAAGCGGACGTGGTCGTCGAAGAAAT
AACCCAGGTCTGGTTTGTCGGATTTGCCCATACCGATCAGGTCTGGAGCAATGCAGCGATGGGTCGGTGC
AACATGCGGGATGATGTTGCGCCACACGTAGGAGGAGGTCGGGTTACCGTGCAGGAACAGCACAGGGGTG
CCATCGCGCGGACCAACATCGACGTAGTGCATGCGCTCGCCCAGGACTTCCACATAATGGGGGTCGAATG
GAAAGCCAGTACCGATTTCTGCCATGGTGGCTTTGCTAGCCCTATAGTGAGTCGTATTAATACTCTAGCC
TTAAGAGCTGTAATTGAACTGGGAGTGGACACCTGTGGAGAGAAAGGCAAAGTGGATGTCAGTAAGACCA
ATAGGTGCCTATCAGAAACGCAAGAGTCTTCTCTGTCTCGACAAGCCCAGTTTCTATTGGTCTCCTTAAA
CCTGTCTTGTAACCTTGATACTTACCTGCCCAGTGCCTCACGACCAACTTCTGCAGCTTAAGTTCGAGAC
TGTTGTGTCAGAAGCACTGACTGCGTTAGCAATTTAACTGTGATAAACTACCGCAATAAAGCTTCTAGTG
ATCTGACGGTTCACTAAACCAGCTCTGCTTATATAGACCTCCCACCGTACACGCCTACCGCCCATTTGCG
TCAACGGGGCGGGGTTATTACGACATTTTGGAAAGTCCCGTTGATTTTGGTGCCAAAACAAACTCCCATT
GACGTCAATGGGGTGGAGACTTGGAAATCCCCGTGAGTCAAACCGCTATCCACGCCCATTGGTGTACTGC
CAAAACCGCATCACCATGGTAATAGCGATGACTAATACGTAGATGTACTGCCAAGTAGGAAAGTCCCGTA
AGGTCATGTACTGGGCATAATGCCAGGCGGGCCATTTACCGTCATTGACGTCAATAGGGGGCGGACTTGG
CATATGATACACTTGATGTACTGCCAAGTGGGCAGTTTACCGTAAATACTCCACCCATTGACGTCAATGG
AAAGTCCCTATTGGCGTTACTATGGGAACATACGTCATTATTGACGTCAATGGGCGGGGGTCGTTGGGCG
GTCAGCCAGGCGGGCCATTTACCGTAAGTTATGTAACGCGGAACTCCATATATGGGCTATGAACTAATGA
CCCCGTAATTGATTACTATTAATAACTAGTCAATAATCAATGCCAACATGGCGGTCATATTGGACATGAG
CCAATATAAATGTACATATTATGATATAGATACAACGTATGCAATGGCCAATAGCCAATATTGATTTATG
CTATATAACCAATGAATAATATGGCTAATGGCCAATATTGAAGATCTCGATCCTCTACGCCGGACGCATC
GTGGCCGGAGTACTGCGGTTTATCTCGATGGCTACGAGGGCAGACAGTAAGTGGATTTACCATAATCCCT
TAATTGTACGCACCGCTAAAACGCGTTCAGCGCGATCACGGCAGCAGACAGGTAAAAATGGCAACAAACC
ACCCGAAAAACTGCCGCAATCGCGCCTGATAAATTTTAACCGTATGAATACCTATGCAACCAGAGGGTAC
AGGCCACATTACCCCCACTTAATCCACTGAAGCTGCCATTTTTCATGGTTTCACCATCCCAGCGAAGGGC
CATCCAGCGTGCGTTCCTGTATTTCCGGACTATAAAAGGATCTAGGTGAAGATCCTTTTTGATAATCTCA
TGACCAAAATCCCTTAACGTGAGTTTTCGTTCCACTGAGCGTCAGACCCCGTAGAAAAGATCAAAGGATC
TTCTTGAAATCCTTTTTTTCTGCGCGTAATCTGCTGCTTGCAAACAAAAAAACCACCGCTACCAGCGGTG
GTTTGTTTGCCGGATCAAGAGCTACCAACTCTTTTTCCGAAGGTAACTGGCTTCAGCAGAGCGCAGATAC
CAAATACTGTCCTTCTAGTGTAGCCGTAGTTAGGCCACCACTTCAAGAACTCTGTAGCACCGCCTACATA
CCTCGCTCTGCTAATCCTGTTACCAGTGGCTGCTGCCAGTGGCGATAAGTCGTGTCTTACCGGGTTGGAC
TCAAGACGATAGTTACCGGATAAGGCGCAGCGGTCGGGCTGAACGGGGGGTTCGTGCACACAGCCCAGCT
TGGAGCGAACGACCTACACCGAACTGAGATACCTACAGCGTGAGCTATGAGAAAGCGCCACGCTTCCCGA
AGGGAGAAAGGCGGACAGGTATCCGGTAAGCGGCAGGGTCGGAACAGGAGAGCGCACGAGGGAGCTTCCA
GGGGGAAACGCCTGGTATCTTTATAGTCCTGTCGGGTTTCGCCACCTCTGACTTGAGCGTCGATTTTTGT
GATGCTCGTCAGGGGGGCGGAGCCTATGGAAAAACGCCAGCAACGCGGCCTTTTTACGGTTCCTGGCCTT
TTGCTGGCCTTTTGCTCACATGTTCTTTCCTGCGTTATCCCCTGATTCTGTGGATAACCGTATTACCGCC
TTTGAGTGAGCTGATACCGGTTGGGCGTCGCTTGGTCGGTCATTTCGAATTACCAATGCTTAATCAGTGA
GGCACCTATCTCAGCGATCTGTCTATTTCGTTCATCCATAGTTGCCTGACTCCCCGTCGTGTAGATAACT
ACGATACGGGAGGGCTTACCATCTGGCCCCAGTGCTGCAATGATACCGCGAGACCCACGCTCACCGGCTC
CAGATTTATCAGCAATAAACCAGCCAGCCGGAAGGGCCGAGCGCAGAAGTGGTCCTGCAACTTTATCCGC
CTCCATCCAGTCTATTAATTGTTGCCGGGAAGCTAGAGTAAGTAGTTCGCCAGTTAATAGTTTGCGCAAC
GTTGTTGCCATTGCTACAGGCATCGTGGTGTCACGCTCGTCGTTTGGTATGGCTTCATTCAGCTCCGGTT
CCCAACGATCAAGGCGAGTTACATGATCCCCCATGTTGTGCAAAAAAGCGGTTAGCTCCTTCGGTCCTCC
GATAGTTGTCAGAAGTAAGTTGGCCGCAGTGTTATCACTCATGGTTATGGCAGCACTGCATAATTCTCTT
ACTGTCATGCCATCCGTAAGATGCTTTTCTGTGACTGGTGAGTACTCAACCAAGTCATTCTGAGAATAGT
GTATGCGGCGACCGAGTTGCTCTTGCCCGGCGTCAATACGGGATAATACCGCGCCACATAGCAGAACTTT
GAAAGTGCTCATCATTGGAAAACGTTCTTCGGGGCGAAAACTCTCAAGGATCTTACCGCTGTTGAGATCC
AGTTCGATGTAACCCACTCGTGCACCCAACTGATCTTCAGCATCTTTTACTTTCACCAGCGTTTCTGGGT
GAGCAAAAACAGGAAGGCAAAATGCCGCAAAAAAGGGAATAAGGGCGACACGGAAATGTTGAATACTCAT
ACTCTTCCTTTTTCAATATTATTGAAGCATTTATCAGGGTTATTGTCTCATGAGCGGATACATATTTGAA
TGTATTTAGAAAAATAAACAAATAGGGGTTCCGCGCACATTTCCCCGAAAAGTGCCACCTGACGTCTAAG
AAACCATTACGTAGAAAGCCAGTCCGCAGAAACGGTGCTGACCCCGGATGAATGTCAGCTACTGGGCTAT
CTGGACAAGGGAAAACGCAAGCGCAAAGAGGATCCATTAGAATTCGATTTTACCACATTTGTAGAGGTTT
TACTTGCTTAAAAAAACCTCCCACATCTCCCCCTGAACCTGAAACATAAAATGAATGCAATTGTTGTTGT
TAACTTGTTTATTGCAGCTTATAATGGTTACAAATAAAGCAATAGCATCACAAATTTCACAAATAAAGCA
TTTTTTTCACTGCATTCTAGTTGTGGTTTGTCCAAACTCATCAATGTATCTTATCATGTCTGCTCGAAGC
GGCCGCCCCAAGGGGTTATGCTAGTTATTGCTCAGCGGTGGCAGCAGCCAACTCAGCTTCCTTTCGGGCT
TTGTTAGCAGCCGGATCAGCTTGCATGCCTGCAGGTCGACTCTAGAGGATCCCCGGGTACCGAGCCCGAA
TTCGTTTAAAC
[324 nt withheld, positions 4632-4955]
GGCGATCGCGTTATCGCTCTGAAAGTACAGATCCTCAGTGGTTGGCTCGCCGGAAATCTCGAGCGTCGAC
AGCC
Features (pLannotate 1.2.2; 17 found; start..end, strand, type, name):
    881..899     -  promoter       T7 promoter: promoter for bacteriophage T7 RNA polymerase
    943..1075    -  intron         chimeric intron: chimera between introns from human β-globin and immunoglobulin heavy chain genes
   1214..1413    -  promoter       CMV promoter: human cytomegalovirus (CMV) immediate early promoter
   1415..1792    -  enhancer       CMV enhancer: human cytomegalovirus immediate early enhancer
   1985..2268    -  misc_feature   cer region: ColE1-derived recombination site that helps to maintain plasmids as monomers
   2384..2972    +  rep_origin     ori: high-copy-number ColE1/pMB1/pBR322/pUC origin of replication
   3130..3990    -  CDS            AmpR: β-lactamase; bla; confers resistance to ampicillin, carbenicillin, and related antibiotics
   3991..4095    -  promoter       AmpR promoter: bla
   4138..4230    +  CDS            tnpA (fragment): TN5P_ECOLX - Also known as tnp. Experimental evidence at protein level: Swiss-Prot protein existence level 1. Mediates transposition of transposon Tn5 by a 'cut and paste' mechanism. First, the monomeric transposase binds the 19 bp inverted DNA repeats flanking the transposon. Then, dimerization of the DNA- bound transposase creates a synaptic DNA complex. After nicking of the first DNA strand, excision of the transposon proceeds through a series of intermediates. The transposase then mediates the insertion of the transposon at a new site by strand transfer. The activity of the wild- type tran
   4251..4319    +  CDS            large T antigen (fragment): large T antigen from SV40 (simian virus 40)
   4342..4463    +  polyA_signal   SV40 poly(A) signal: SV40 polyadenylation signal
   4485..4504    -  terminator     T7 terminator (fragment): transcription terminator for bacteriophage T7 RNA polymerase
   4512..4561    -  CDS            SET1 (fragment): solubility-enhancement tag derived from T7 phage gene 10B
   4568..4623    -  misc_feature   MCS: pUC18/19 multiple cloning site
   4632..4955    -  CDS            RBX1 (sequence withheld): RBX1_HUMAN - Also known as RNF75, ROC1 From Homo sapiens (Human).
   4971..4991    -  CDS            TEV site: tobacco etch virus (TEV) protease recognition and cleavage site
   5004..865     -  CDS            HaloTag® (across the origin): modified bacterial dehalogenase that forms covalent bonds with chloroalkane derivatives
