[The description below was written by a language model from this plasmid's Addgene catalogue record and pLannotate feature annotations shown in this document.]
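Description:
NanoBRET Assay Vector, HaloTag-RBX1 is a mammalian expression plasmid built on the pFN222K HaloTag CMV-Blast BiBRET backbone and sequenced at about 5 kb. It replicates in E. coli from a high-copy ColE1/pUC-type origin, carries a ColE1 cer site that helps resolve multimers to monomers, and is selected with ampicillin through a β-lactamase gene and its native promoter. The catalogue entry lists blasticidin as the mammalian selectable marker. However, the generated feature table annotates no blasticidin resistance gene, and the only elements in that region are short Tn5 transposase and SV40 large T fragments. The presence of a functional blasticidin cassette therefore cannot be confirmed from the annotation.

The expression unit runs on the reverse strand. It begins with the CMV immediate early enhancer and promoter, followed by a chimeric β-globin/immunoglobulin intron that improves transcript processing and a T7 promoter that could support in vitro transcription. The open reading frame starts with HaloTag, a modified bacterial dehalogenase that bonds covalently to chloroalkane ligands. A TEV protease cleavage site links it to unmutated human RBX1 (also called ROC1 or RNF75), which places the tag at the N terminus. Downstream lie residual multiple cloning site sequence, a partial T7 terminator and an SV40 polyadenylation signal, the last annotated on the opposite strand to the coding sequence.

In a NanoBRET experiment, a HaloTag fusion labelled with a fluorescent chloroalkane ligand acts as the energy acceptor and is paired with a NanoLuc-tagged partner as donor. This plasmid would thus be used to monitor RBX1 protein interactions in live mammalian cells, although the record names no specific partner.
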