Addgene plasmid #238651: NanoBRET Assay Vector, HaloTag-RBX1
Purpose: Express HaloTag-RBX1 Fusion Protein in Mammalian Cells under a CMV promoter
Depositing lab: Promega Corporation.
Backbone
  Vector backbone: pFN222K HaloTag(R) CMV-Blast BiBRET Vector
  Vector type: Mammalian Expression
  Selectable markers: Blasticidin
Growth in bacteria
  Bacterial resistance: Ampicillin, 100 μg/mL
  Growth temperature: 37°C
  Growth strain: DH5alpha
  Copy number: High Copy
Gene/Insert
  Gene/Insert name: RBX1
  Species: H. sapiens (human)
  Mutation: None
  Entrez Gene: RBX1 (a.k.a. BA554C12.1, RNF75, ROC1)
  Promoter: CMV
  Tag / fusion protein: HaloTag (R) (N terminal on backbone)
  Cloning method: Other
Terms and licenses: Academic/Nonprofit Terms; Industry Terms
How to cite: NanoBRET Assay Vector, HaloTag-RBX1 was a gift from Promega Corporation (Addgene plasmid # 238651 ; http://n2t.net/addgene:238651 ; RRID:Addgene_238651)
